Addgene plasmid #83759: MSCV-6NBC-GFP-PGK-Puro-Barcode82
Purpose: individual 6N barcode to make barcoded cell line variants
Depositing lab: Monte Winslow. Depositing organization: Stanford University. Publication: An in vivo multiplexed small-molecule screening platform. Gruner BM, Schulze CJ, Yang D, Ogasawara D, Dix MM, Rogers ZN, Chuang CH, McFarland CD, Chiou SH, Brown JM, Cravatt BF, Bogyo M, Winslow MM. Nat Methods. 2016 Sep 12. doi: 10.1038/nmeth.3992. PubMed 27617390.
Backbone
  Vector backbone: MSCV
  Vector type: Retroviral
  Selectable markers: Puromycin
Growth in bacteria
  Bacterial resistance: Ampicillin, 100 μg/mL
  Growth temperature: 37°C
  Growth strain: DH5alpha
  Copy number: High Copy
Gene/Insert
  Gene/Insert name: Barcode82
  Species: Synthetic
  Cloning method: Restriction Enzyme; 5′ cloning site BglII (destroyed during cloning); 3′ cloning site EcoRI (not destroyed)
  Sequencing primers: 5′ CCCTTGAACCTCCTCGTTCGACC
Terms and licenses: Academic/Nonprofit Terms; Industry Terms: Not Available to Industry
How to cite: MSCV-6NBC-GFP-PGK-Puro-Barcode82 was a gift from Monte Winslow (Addgene plasmid # 83759 ; http://n2t.net/addgene:83759 ; RRID:Addgene_83759)
