[The description below was written by a language model from this plasmid's Addgene catalogue record and pLannotate feature annotations shown in this document.]
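Description:
MSCV-6NBC-GFP-PGK-Puro-Barcode82 is a gammaretroviral transfer vector built on the murine stem cell virus (MSCV) backbone, designed to mark mammalian cells with a single defined DNA barcode. In bacteria it is maintained as a high-copy plasmid through a ColE1/pUC-type origin and selected with ampicillin via the β-lactamase gene. The rest of the bacterial portion contains only short remnants of older cloning vectors (lac promoter/operator, and fragments of lacI, lacZα, rop, bom and TcR), which appear to be non-functional leftovers.

The proviral region is flanked by MESV-derived 5′ and 3′ long terminal repeats. It includes the Ψ packaging signal and a truncated, start-codon-less gag segment, which together support efficient encapsidation of the genomic RNA when the viral proteins are supplied in trans by a packaging cell line. Downstream, EGFP sits where it would be expressed from the 5′ LTR, followed by an internal mouse PGK promoter driving puromycin N-acetyltransferase. Transduced cells can therefore be identified by green fluorescence and enriched with puromycin.

The catalogued insert is a synthetic barcode ("Barcode82"), one member of a series of six-nucleotide (6N) barcodes, cloned by restriction enzymes between BglII (destroyed) and EcoRI sites. The feature table does not annotate the barcode itself, so its exact position is not shown, although the construct name suggests it lies just upstream of GFP. After stable integration the barcode becomes a heritable tag. The stated purpose is to generate individually barcoded cell line variants, and the associated publication describes an in vivo multiplexed small-molecule screening platform, which is consistent with pooling such variants and telling them apart by their barcodes.
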