Features (pLannotate 1.2.2; 19 found; start..end, strand, type, name):
    579..920     +  misc_feature   MESV Ψ: packaging signal of murine embryonic stem cell virus
    987..1403    +  CDS            gag (truncated): truncated Moloney murine leukemia virus (MMLV) gag gene lacking the start codon
   1427..2143    +  CDS            EGFP: EGFP is a basic (constitutively fluorescent) green fluorescent protein published in 1996, derived from Aequorea victoria. It is reported to be a rapidly-maturing weak dimer with moderate acid sensitivity.
   2161..2660    +  promoter       PGK promoter: mouse phosphoglycerate kinase 1 promoter
   2681..3280    +  CDS            PuroR: puromycin N-acetyltransferase; pac from Streptomyces alboniger; confers resistance to puromycin
   3380..3894    +  LTR            3' LTR: 3' long terminal repeat from murine embryonic stem cell virus
   4087..4103    -  protein_bind   lac operator: The lac repressor binds to the lac operator to inhibit transcription in E. coli. This inhibition can be relieved by adding lactose or isopropyl-β-D-thiogalactopyranoside (IPTG). lac repressor encoded by lacI
   4111..4141    -  promoter       lac promoter: promoter for the E. coli lac operon
   4156..4177    -  protein_bind   CAP binding site: CAP binding activates transcription in the presence of cAMP. E. coli catabolite activator protein
   4190..4282    -  CDS            lacI (fragment): lac repressor; lacI; The lac repressor binds to the lac operator to inhibit transcription in E. coli. This inhibition can be relieved by adding lactose or isopropyl-β-D-thiogalactopyranoside (IPTG).
   4465..5053    -  rep_origin     ori: high-copy-number ColE1/pMB1/pBR322/pUC origin of replication
   5224..6084    -  CDS            AmpR: β-lactamase; bla; confers resistance to ampicillin, carbenicillin, and related antibiotics
   6085..6189    -  promoter       AmpR promoter: bla
   6284..6319    +  CDS            rop (fragment): Rop protein, which maintains plasmids at low copy number; rop
   6421..6520    +  misc_feature   bom (fragment): basis of mobility region from pBR322
   6526..6675    -  CDS            lacZα (fragment): LacZα fragment of β-galactosidase; lacZ fragment
   6675..6876    -  CDS            TcR (fragment): tetracycline efflux protein; tet; confers resistance to tetracycline
   6877..6975    +  CDS            env (fragment): murine leukemia virus gPr80 envelope polyprotein precursor; env; proteolytically cleaved into gp70SU and p15TM subunits
   7017..515     +  LTR            5' LTR (across the origin): 5' long terminal repeat from murine embryonic stem cell virus
>Addgene plasmid #83759 | MSCV-6NBC-GFP-PGK-Puro-Barcode82 | depositor full sequence | sequence record 159950 | Full Sequence
TGAAAGACCCCACCTGTAGGTTTGGCAAGCTAGCTTAAGTAACGCCATTTTGCAAGGCATGGAAAATACA
TAACTGAGAATAGAGAAGTTCAGATCAAGGTTAGGAACAGAGAGACAGCAGAATATGGGCCAAACAGGAT
ATCTGTGGTAAGCAGTTCCTGCCCCGGCTCAGGGCCAAGAACAGATGGTCCCCAGATGCGGTCCCGCCCT
CAGCAGTTTCTAGAGAACCATCAGATGTTTCCAGGGTGCCCCAAGGACCTGAAATGACCCTGTGCCTTAT
TTGAACTAACCAATCAGTTCGCTTCTCGCTTCTGTTCGCGCGCTTCTGCTCCCCGAGCTCAATAAAAGAG
CCCACAACCCCTCACTCGGCGCGCCAGTCCTCCGATAGACTGCGTCGCCCGGGTACCCGTATTCCCAATA
AAGCCTCTTGCTGTTTGCATCCGAATCGTGGACTCGCTGATCCTTGGGAGGGTCTCCTCAGATTGATTGA
CTGCCCACCTCGGGGGTCTTTCATTTGGAGGTTCCACCGAGATTTGGAGACCCCTGCCCAGGGACCACCG
ACCCCCCCGCCGGGAGGTAAGCTGGCCAGCGGTCGTTTCGTGTCTGTCTCTGTCTTTGTGCGTGTTTGTG
CCGGCATCTAATGTTTGCGCCTGCGTCTGTACTAGTTAGCTAACTAGCTCTGTATCTGGCGGACCCGTGG
TGGAACTGACGAGTTCTGAACACCCGGCCGCAACCCTGGGAGACGTCCCAGGGACTTTGGGGGCCGTTTT
TGTGGCCCGACCTGAGGAAGGGAGTCGATGTGGAATCCGACCCCGTCAGGATATGTGGTTCTGGTAGGAG
ACGAGAACCTAAAACAGTTCCCGCCTCCGTCTGAATTTTTGCTTTCGGTTTGGAACCGAAGCCGCGCGTC
TTGTCTGCTGCAGCGCTGCAGCATCGTTCTGTGTTGTCTCTGTCTGACTGTGTTTCTGTATTTGTCTGAA
AATTAGGGCCAGACTGTTACCACTCCCTTAAGTTTGACCTTAGGTCACTGGAAAGATGTCGAGCGGATCG
CTCACAACCAGTCGGTAGATGTCAAGAAGAGACGTTGGGTTACCTTCTGCTCTGCAGAATGGCCAACCTT
TAACGTCGGATGGCCGCGAGACGGCACCTTTAACCGAGACCTCATCACCCAGGTTAAGATCAAGGTCTTT
TCACCTGGCCCGCATGGACACCCAGACCAGGTCCCCTACATCGTGACCTGGGAAGCCTTGGCTTTTGACC
CCCCTCCCTGGGTCAAGCCCTTTGTACACCCTAAGCCTCCGCCTCCTCTTCCTCCATCCGCCCCGTCTCT
CCCCCTTGAACCTCCTCGTTCGACCCCGCCTCGATCCTCCCTTTATCCAGCCCTCACTCCTTCTCTAGGC
GCCGGAATTAGATCCATTATTCCACCATGGTGAGCAAGGGCGAGGAGCTGTTCACCGGGGTGGTGCCCAT
CCTGGTCGAGCTGGACGGCGACGTAAACGGCCACAAGTTCAGCGTGTCCGGCGAGGGCGAGGGCGATGCC
ACCTACGGCAAGCTGACCCTGAAGTTCATCTGCACCACCGGCAAGCTGCCCGTGCCCTGGCCCACCCTCG
TGACCACCCTGACCTACGGCGTGCAGTGCTTCAGCCGCTACCCCGACCACATGAAGCAGCACGACTTCTT
CAAGTCCGCCATGCCCGAAGGCTACGTCCAGGAGCGCACCATCTTCTTCAAGGACGACGGCAACTACAAG
ACCCGCGCCGAGGTGAAGTTCGAGGGCGACACCCTGGTGAACCGCATCGAGCTGAAGGGCATCGACTTCA
AGGAGGACGGCAACATCCTGGGGCACAAGCTGGAGTACAACTACAACAGCCACAACGTCTATATCATGGC
CGACAAGCAGAAGAACGGCATCAAGGTGAACTTCAAGATCCGCCACAACATCGAGGACGGCAGCGTGCAG
CTCGCCGACCACTACCAGCAGAACACCCCCATCGGCGACGGCCCCGTGCTGCTGCCCGACAACCACTACC
TGAGCACCCAGTCCGCCCTGAGCAAAGACCCCAACGAGAAGCGCGATCACATGGTCCTGCTGGAGTTCGT
GACCGCCGCCGGGATCACTCTCGGCATGGACGAGCTGTACAAGTAGCGGAGAATTCTACCGGGTAGGGGA
GGCGCTTTTCCCAAGGCAGTCTGGAGCATGCGCTTTAGCAGCCCCGCTGGGCACTTGGCGCTACACAAGT
GGCCTCTGGCCTCGCACACATTCCACATCCACCGGTAGGCGCCAACCGGCTCCGTTCTTTGGTGGCCCCT
TCGCGCCACCTTCTACTCCTCCCCTAGTCAGGAAGTTCCCCCCCGCCCCGCAGCTCGCGTCGTGCAGGAC
GTGACAAATGGAAGTAGCACGTCTCACTAGTCTCGTGCAGATGGACAGCACCGCTGAGCAATGGAAGCGG
GTAGGCCTTTGGGGCAGCGGCCAATAGCAGCTTTGCTCCTTCGCTTTCTGGGCTCAGAGGCTGGGAAGGG
GTGGGTCCGGGGGCGGGCTCAGGGGCGGGCTCAGGGGCGGGGCGGGCGCCCGAAGGTCCTCCGGAGGCCC
GGCATTCTGCACGCTTCAAAAGCGCACGTCTGCCGCGCTGTTCTCCTCTTCCTCATCTCCGGGCCTTTCG
ACCTGCAGCCCAAGCTTACCATGACCGAGTACAAGCCCACGGTGCGCCTCGCCACCCGCGACGACGTCCC
CAGGGCCGTACGCACCCTCGCCGCCGCGTTCGCCGACTACCCCGCCACGCGCCACACCGTCGATCCGGAC
CGCCACATCGAGCGGGTCACCGAGCTGCAAGAACTCTTCCTCACGCGCGTCGGGCTCGACATCGGCAAGG
TGTGGGTCGCGGACGACGGCGCCGCGGTGGCGGTCTGGACCACGCCGGAGAGCGTCGAAGCGGGGGCGGT
GTTCGCCGAGATCGGCCCGCGCATGGCCGAGTTGAGCGGTTCCCGGCTGGCCGCGCAGCAACAGATGGAA
GGCCTCCTGGCGCCGCACCGGCCCAAGGAGCCCGCGTGGTTCCTGGCCACCGTCGGCGTCTCGCCCGACC
ACCAGGGCAAGGGTCTGGGCAGCGCCGTCGTGCTCCCCGGAGTGGAGGCGGCCGAGCGCGCCGGGGTGCC
CGCCTTCCTGGAGACCTCCGCGCCCCGCAACCTCCCCTTCTACGAGCGGCTCGGCTTCACCGTCACCGCC
GACGTCGAGGTGCCCGAAGGACCGCGCACCTGGTGCATGACCCGCAAGCCCGGTGCCTGACGCCCGCCCC
ACGACCCGCAGCGCCCGACCGAAAGGAGCGCACGACCCCATGCATCGATAAAATAAAAGATTTTATTTAG
TCTCCAGAAAAAGGGGGGAATGAAAGACCCCACCTGTAGGTTTGGCAAGCTAGCTTAAGTAACGCCATTT
TGCAAGGCATGGAAAATACATAACTGAGAATAGAGAAGTTCAGATCAAGGTTAGGAACAGAGAGACAGCA
GAATATGGGCCAAACAGGATATCTGTGGTAAGCAGTTCCTGCCCCGGCTCAGGGCCAAGAACAGATGGTC
CCCAGATGCGGTCCCGCCCTCAGCAGTTTCTAGAGAACCATCAGATGTTTCCAGGGTGCCCCAAGGACCT
GAAATGACCCTGTGCCTTATTTGAACTAACCAATCAGTTCGCTTCTCGCTTCTGTTCGCGCGCTTCTGCT
CCCCGAGCTCAATAAAAGAGCCCACAACCCCTCACTCGGCGCGCCAGTCCTCCGATAGACTGCGTCGCCC
GGGTACCCGTGTATCCAATAAACCCTCTTGCAGTTGCATCCGACTTGTGGTCTCGCTGTTCCTTGGGAGG
GTCTCCTCTGAGTGATTGACTACCCGTCAGCGGGGGTCTTTCATGGGTAACAGTTTCTTGAAGTTGGAGA
ACAACATTCTGAGGGTAGGAGTCGAATATTAAGTAATCCTGACTCAATTAGCCACTGTTTTGAATCCACA
TACTCCAATACTCCTGAAATAGTTCATTATGGACAGCGCAGAAGAGCTGGGGAGAATTAATTCGTAATCA
TGGTCATAGCTGTTTCCTGTGTGAAATTGTTATCCGCTCACAATTCCACACAACATACGAGCCGGAAGCA
TAAAGTGTAAAGCCTGGGGTGCCTAATGAGTGAGCTAACTCACATTAATTGCGTTGCGCTCACTGCCCGC
TTTCCAGTCGGGAAACCTGTCGTGCCAGCTGCATTAATGAATCGGCCAACGCGCGGGGAGAGGCGGTTTG
CGTATTGGGCGCTCTTCCGCTTCCTCGCTCACTGACTCGCTGCGCTCGGTCGTTCGGCTGCGGCGAGCGG
TATCAGCTCACTCAAAGGCGGTAATACGGTTATCCACAGAATCAGGGGATAACGCAGGAAAGAACATGTG
AGCAAAAGGCCAGCAAAAGGCCAGGAACCGTAAAAAGGCCGCGTTGCTGGCGTTTTTCCATAGGCTCCGC
CCCCCTGACGAGCATCACAAAAATCGACGCTCAAGTCAGAGGTGGCGAAACCCGACAGGACTATAAAGAT
ACCAGGCGTTTCCCCCTGGAAGCTCCCTCGTGCGCTCTCCTGTTCCGACCCTGCCGCTTACCGGATACCT
GTCCGCCTTTCTCCCTTCGGGAAGCGTGGCGCTTTCTCATAGCTCACGCTGTAGGTATCTCAGTTCGGTG
TAGGTCGTTCGCTCCAAGCTGGGCTGTGTGCACGAACCCCCCGTTCAGCCCGACCGCTGCGCCTTATCCG
GTAACTATCGTCTTGAGTCCAACCCGGTAAGACACGACTTATCGCCACTGGCAGCAGCCACTGGTAACAG
GATTAGCAGAGCGAGGTATGTAGGCGGTGCTACAGAGTTCTTGAAGTGGTGGCCTAACTACGGCTACACT
AGAAGGACAGTATTTGGTATCTGCGCTCTGCTGAAGCCAGTTACCTTCGGAAAAAGAGTTGGTAGCTCTT
GATCCGGCAAACAAACCACCGCTGGTAGCGGTGGTTTTTTTGTTTGCAAGCAGCAGATTACGCGCAGAAA
AAAAGGATCTCAAGAAGATCCTTTGATCTTTTCTACGGGGTCTGACGCTCAGTGGAACGAAAACTCACGT
TAAGGGATTTTGGTCATGAGATTATCAAAAAGGATCTTCACCTAGATCCTTTTAAATTAAAAATGAAGTT
TTAAATCAATCTAAAGTATATATGAGTAAACTTGGTCTGACAGTTACCAATGCTTAATCAGTGAGGCACC
TATCTCAGCGATCTGTCTATTTCGTTCATCCATAGTTGCCTGACTCCCCGTCGTGTAGATAACTACGATA
CGGGAGGGCTTACCATCTGGCCCCAGTGCTGCAATGATACCGCGAGACCCACGCTCACCGGCTCCAGATT
TATCAGCAATAAACCAGCCAGCCGGAAGGGCCGAGCGCAGAAGTGGTCCTGCAACTTTATCCGCCTCCAT
CCAGTCTATTAATTGTTGCCGGGAAGCTAGAGTAAGTAGTTCGCCAGTTAATAGTTTGCGCAACGTTGTT
GCCATTGCTACAGGCATCGTGGTGTCACGCTCGTCGTTTGGTATGGCTTCATTCAGCTCCGGTTCCCAAC
GATCAAGGCGAGTTACATGATCCCCCATGTTGTGCAAAAAAGCGGTTAGCTCCTTCGGTCCTCCGATCGT
TGTCAGAAGTAAGTTGGCCGCAGTGTTATCACTCATGGTTATGGCAGCACTGCATAATTCTCTTACTGTC
ATGCCATCCGTAAGATGCTTTTCTGTGACTGGTGAGTACTCAACCAAGTCATTCTGAGAATAGTGTATGC
GGCGACCGAGTTGCTCTTGCCCGGCGTCAATACGGGATAATACCGCGCCACATAGCAGAACTTTAAAAGT
GCTCATCATTGGAAAACGTTCTTCGGGGCGAAAACTCTCAAGGATCTTACCGCTGTTGAGATCCAGTTCG
ATGTAACCCACTCGTGCACCCAACTGATCTTCAGCATCTTTTACTTTCACCAGCGTTTCTGGGTGAGCAA
AAACAGGAAGGCAAAATGCCGCAAAAAAGGGAATAAGGGCGACACGGAAATGTTGAATACTCATACTCTT
CCTTTTTCAATATTATTGAAGCATTTATCAGGGTTATTGTCTCATGAGCGGATACATATTTGAATGTATT
TAGAAAAATAAACAAATAGGGGTTCCGCGCACATTTCCCCGAAAAGTGCCACCTGACGTCTAAGAAACCA
TTATTATCATGACATTAACCTATAAAAATAGGCGTATCACGAGGCCCTTTCGTCTCGCGCGTTTCGGTGA
TGACGGTGAAAACCTCTGACACATGCAGCTCCCGGAGACGGTCACAGCTTGTCTGTAAGCGGATGCCGGG
AGCAGACAAGCCCGTCAGGGCGCGTCAGCGGGTGTTGGCGGGTGTCGGGGCTGGCTTAACTATGCGGCAT
CAGAGCAGATTGTACTGAGAGTGCACCATATGCGGTGTGAAATACCGCACAGATGCGTAAGGAGAAAATA
CCGCATCAGGCGCCATTCGCCATTCAGGCTGCGCAACTGTTGGGAAGGGCGATCGGTGCGGGCCTCTTCG
CTATTACGCCAGCTGGCGAAAGGGGGATGTGCTGCAAGGCGATTAAGTTGGGTAACGCCAGGGTTTTCCC
AGTCACGACGTTGTAAAACGACGGCGCAAGGAATGGTGCATGCAAGGAGATGGCGCCCAACAGTCCCCCG
GCCACGGGGCCTGCCACCATACCCACGCCGAAACAAGCGCTCATGAGCCCGAAGTGGCGAGCCCGATCTT
CCCCATCGGTGATGTCGGCGATATAGGCGCCAGCAACCGCACCTGTGGCGCCGGTGATGCCGGCCACGAT
GCGTCCGGCGTAGAGGCGATTAGTCCAATTTGTTAAAGACAGGATATCAGTGGTCCAGGCTCTAGTTTTG
ACTCAACAATATCACCAGCTGAAGCCTATAGAGTACGAGCCATAGATAAAATAAAAGATTTTATTTAGTC
TCCAGAAAAAGGGGGGAA
