>Addgene plasmid #83759 | MSCV-6NBC-GFP-PGK-Puro-Barcode82 | addgene partial sequence | sequence record 165498 | pLXSN5 5'-CCCTTGAACCTCCTCGTTCGACC-3'
CAGCCCTCACTCCTTCTCTAGGCGCCGGAATTAGATCCATTATTCCACCATGGTGAGCAAGGGCGAGGAG
CTGTTCACCGGGGTGGTGCCCATCCTGGTCGAGCTGGACGGCGACGTAAACGGCCACAAGTTCAGCGTGT
CCGGCGAGGGCGAGGGCGATGCCACCTACGGCAAGCTGACCCTGAAGTTCATCTGCACCACCGGCAAGCT
GCCCGTGCCCTGGCCCACCCTCGTGACCACCCTGACCTACGGCGTGCAGTGCTTCAGCCGCTACCCCGAC
CACATGAAGCAGCACGACTTCTTCAAGTCCGCCATGCCCGAAGGCTACGTCCAGGAGCGCACCATCTTCT
TCAAGGACGACGGCAACTACAAGACCCGCGCCGAGGTGAAGTTCGAGGGCGACACCCTGGTGAACCGCAT
CGAGCTGAAGGGCATCGACTTCAAGGAGGACGGCAACATCCTGGGGCACAAGCTGGAGTACAACTACAAC
AGCCACAACGTCTATATCATGGCCGACAAGCAGAAGAACGGCATCAAGGTGAACTTCAAGATCCGCCACA
ACATCGAGGACGGCAGCGTGCAGCTCGCCGACCACTACCAGCAGAACACCCCCATCGGCGACGGCCCCGT
GCTGCTGCCCGACAACCACTACCTGAGCACCCAGTCCGCCCTGAGCAAAGACCCCAACGAGAAGCGCGAT
CACATGGTCCTGCTGGAGTTCGTGACCGCCGCCGGGATCACTCTCGGCATGGACGAGCTGTACAAGTAGC
GGAGAATTCTACCGGGTAGGGGAGGCGCTTTTCCCAAGGCAGTCTGGAGCATGCGCTTTAG
